Addgene plasmid #57731: Dendra2-MAP4-C-10
Purpose: Localization: Microtubules, Excitation: 490 / 553, Emission: 507 / 573
Depositing lab: Michael Davidson. Depositing organization: Florida State University, Tallahassee.
Backbone
  Vector backbone: Dendra2-C1
  Backbone size w/o insert (bp): 4750
  Vector type: Mammalian Expression
  Selectable markers: Neomycin (select with G418)
Growth in bacteria
  Bacterial resistance: Kanamycin, 50 μg/mL
  Growth temperature: 37°C
  Growth strain: DH5alpha
  Copy number: High Copy
Gene/Insert
  Gene/Insert name: MAP4 (alt name: NM_008633.4)
  Species: M. musculus (mouse)
  Promoter: CMV
  Tag / fusion protein: Dendra2 (N terminal on backbone)
  Cloning method: Unknown
  Sequencing primers: 5′ CMV-F; 3′ SV40pA-R
Terms and licenses: Academic/Nonprofit Terms; Industry Terms
Depositor comments: . Excitation = 490 / 553; Emission = 507 / 573
How to cite: Dendra2-MAP4-C-10 was a gift from Michael Davidson (Addgene plasmid # 57731 ; http://n2t.net/addgene:57731 ; RRID:Addgene_57731)
