[The description below was written by a language model from this plasmid's Addgene catalogue record.]
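Description:
Dendra2-MAP4-C-10 is a mammalian expression plasmid built on the Dendra2-C1 backbone (about 4.75 kb without the insert), a C1-style fluorescent protein fusion vector in which the gene of interest is placed downstream of the fluorescent protein coding sequence. It is maintained in E. coli as a high-copy plasmid under kanamycin selection. It also carries a neomycin resistance marker, so transfected mammalian cells can be selected with G418 to obtain stable lines. The record does not include a feature table, so the origin of replication and other backbone elements are not explicitly listed. The use of an SV40 polyA reverse sequencing primer suggests that an SV40 polyadenylation signal lies downstream of the insert.

The payload is mouse MAP4 (microtubule-associated protein 4), expressed from the CMV promoter as a fusion with Dendra2 at its N terminus. The "10" in the name probably refers to the length of the linker between the two proteins, though the record does not say so, and it also does not state whether the full-length coding sequence or only a fragment of MAP4 is present. Because MAP4 binds microtubules, the fusion is intended to label the microtubule network in living cells. Dendra2 is a green-to-red photoconvertible fluorescent protein, and the two recorded spectral pairs correspond to its unconverted green state (excitation 490 nm, emission 507 nm) and its photoconverted red state (excitation 553 nm, emission 573 nm). This property allows a chosen subpopulation of labelled microtubules to be optically highlighted and followed over time. It makes the construct suitable for studies of cytoskeletal dynamics and turnover, and for localization-based imaging approaches that rely on photoconversion.
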