>Addgene plasmid #57731 | Dendra2-MAP4-C-10 | depositor partial sequence | sequence record 88885 | insert sequence
TGACGTCAGATCCGCTAGCGCTACCGGTCGCCACCATGAACACCCCGGGAATTAACCTGATCAAGGAGGA
CATGCGCGTGAAGGTGCACATGGAGGGCAACGTGAACGGCCACGCCTTCGTGATCGAGGGCGAGGGCAAG
GGCAAGCCCTACGAGGGCACCCAGACCGCCAACCTGACCGTGAAGGAGGGCGCCCCCCTGCCCTTCAGCT
ACGACATCCTGACCACCGCCGTGCACTACGGCAACCGGGTGTTCACCAAGTACCCCGAGGACATCCCCGA
CTACTTCAAGCAGAGCTTCCCCGAGGGCTACAGCTGGGAGCGCACCATGACCTTCGAGGACAAGGGCATC
TGCACCATCCGCAGCGACATCAGCCTGGAGGGCGACTGCTTCTTCCAGAACGTGCGCTTCAAGGGCACCA
ACTTCCCCCCCAACGGCCCCGTGATGCAGAAGAAGACCCTGAAGTGGGAGCCCAGCACCGAGAAGCTGCA
CGTGCGCGACGGCCTGCTGGTGGGCAACATCAACATGGCCCTGCTGCTGGAGGGCGGCGGCCACTACCTG
TGCGACTTCAAGACCACCTACAAGGCCAAGAAGGTGGTGCAGCTGCCCGACGCCCACTTCGTGGACCACC
GCATCGAGATCCTGGGCAACGACAGCGACTACAACAAGGTGAAGCTGTACGAGCACGCCGTGGCCCGCTA
CAGCCCCCTGCCCAGCCAGGTGTGGTCCGGACTCAGATCTGGTGGCTCCGCAGGATCCCGGCAAGAAGAA
GCAAAGGCTGCTGTAGGTGTGACTGGAAATGACATCACTACCCCGCCAAACAAGGAGCCACCACCAAGCC
CAGAAAAGAAAGCAAAGCCTTTGGCCACCACTCAACCTGCAAAGACTTCAACATCGAAAGCCAAAACACA
GCCCACTTCTCTCCCTAAGCAACCAGCTCCCACCACCTCTGGTGGGTTGAATAAAAAACCCATGAGCCTC
GCCTCAGGCTCAGTGCCAGCTGCCCCACACAAACGCCCTGCTGCTGCCACTGCTACTGCCAGGCCTTCCA
CCCTACCTGCCAGAGACGTGAAGCCAAAGCCAATTACAGAAGCTAAGGTTGCCGAAAAGCGGACCTCTCC
ATCCAAGCCTTCATCTGCCCCAGCCCTCAAACCTGGACCTAAAACCACCCCAACCGTTTCAAAAGCCACA
TCTCCCTCAACTCTTGTTTCCACTGGACCAAGTAGTAGAAGTCCAGCTACAACTCTGCCTAAGAGGCCAA
CCAGCATCAAGACTGAGGGGAAACCTGCTGATGTCAAAAGGATGACTGCTAAGTCTGCCTCAGCTGACTT
GAGTCGCTCAAAGACCACCTCTGCCAGTTCTGTGAAGAGAAACACCACTCCCACTGGGGCAGCACCCCCA
GCAGGGATGACTTCCACTCGAGTCAAGCCCATGTCTGCACCTAGCCGCTCTTCTGGGGCTCTTTCTGTGG
ACAAGAAGCCCACTTCCACTAAGCCTAGCTCCTCTGCTCCCAGGGTGAGCCGCCTGGCCACAACTGTTTC
TGCCCCTGACCTGAAGAGTGTTCGCTCCAAGGTCGGCTCTACAGAAAACATCAAACACCAGCCTGGAGGA
GGCCGGGCCAAGGTAGAGAAAAAAACAGAGGCAGCTACCACAGCTGGGAAGCCTGAACCTAATGCAGTCA
CTAAAGCAGCCGGCTCCATTGCGAGTGCACAGAAACCGCCTGCTGGGAAAGTCCAGATAGTATCCAAAAA
AGTGAGCTACAGTCATATTCAATCCAAGTGTGTTTCCAAGGACAATATTAAGCATGTCCCTGGATGTGGC
AATGTTCAGATTCAGAACAAGAAAGTGGACATATCCAAGGTCTCCTCCAAGTGTGGGTCCAAAGCTAATA
TCAAGCACAAGCCTGGTGGAGGAGATGTCAAGATTGAAAGTCAGAAGTTGAACTTCAAGGAGAAGGCCCA
AGCCAAAGTGGGATAGGGATCCACCGGATCTAGATAACTGATCATAATCAGCCATACCACATT
