>Addgene plasmid #57731 | Dendra2-MAP4-C-10 | addgene partial sequence | sequence record 132326 | SV40pA-R 5'-GAAATTTGTGATGCTATTGC-3'
ACAACAACAATTGCATTCATTTTATGTTTCAGGTTCAGGGGGAGGTGTGGGAGGTTTTTTAAAGCAAGTA
AAACCTCTACAAATGTGGTATGGCTGATTATGATCAGTTATCTAGATCCGGTGGATCCCTATCCCACTTT
GGCTTGGGCCTTCTCCTTGAAGTTCAACTTCTGACTTTCAATCTTGACATCTCCTCCACCAGGCTTGTGC
TTGATATTAGCTTTGGACCCACACTTGGAGGAGACCTTGGATATGTCCACTTTCTTGTTCTGAATCTGAA
CATTGCCACATCCAGGGACATGCTTAATATTGTCCTTGGAAACACACTTGGATTGAATATGACTGTAGCT
CACTTTTTTGGATACTATCTGGACTTTCCCAGCAGGCGGTTTCTGTGCACTCGCAATGGAGCCGGCTGCT
TTAGTGACTGCATTAGGTTCAGGCTTCCCAGCTGTGGTAGCTGCCTCTGTTTTTTTCTCTACCTTGGCCC
GGCCTCCTCCAGGCTGGTGTTTGATGTTTTCTGTAGAGCCGACCTTGGAGCGAACACTCTTCAGGTCAGG
GGCAGAAACAGTTGTGGCCAGGCGGCTCACCCTGGGAGCAGAGGAGCTAGGCTTAGTGGAAGTGGGCTTC
TTGTCCACAGAAAGAGCCCCAGAAGAGCGGCTAGGTGCAGACATGGGCTTGACTCGAGTGGAAGTCATCC
CTGCTGGGGGTGCTGCCCCAGTGG
